>Addgene plasmid #35323 | pBbE2c-RFP | depositor full sequence | sequence record 42990 | pBbE2c-RFP sequence 3300 bps
GACGTCTTAAGACCCACTTTCACATTTAAGTTGTTTTTCTAATCCGCATATGATCAATTCAAGGCCGAAT
AAGAAGGCTGGCTCTGCACCTTGGTGATCAAATAATTCGATAGCTTGTCGTAATAATGGCGGCATACTAT
CAGTAGTAGGTGTTTCCCTTTCTTCTTTAGCGACTTGATGCTCTTGATCTTCCAATACGCAACCTAAAGT
AAAATGCCCCACAGCGCTGAGTGCATATAATGCATTCTCTAGTGAAAAACCTTGTTGGCATAAAAAGGCT
AATTGATTTTCGAGAGTTTCATACTGTTTTTCTGTAGGCCGTGTACCTAAATGTACTTTTGCTCCATCGC
GATGACTTAGTAAAGCACATCTAAAACTTTTAGCGTTATTACGTAAAAAATCTTGCCAGCTTTCCCCTTC
TAAAGGGCAAAAGTGAGTATGGTGCCTATCTAACATCTCAATGGCTAAGGCGTCGAGCAAAGCCCGCTTA
TTTTTTACATGCCAATACAATGTAGGCTGCTCTACACCTAGCTTCTGGGCGAGTTTACGGGTTGTTAAAC
CTTCGATTCCGACCTCATTAAGCAGCTCTAATGCGCTGTTAATCACTTTACTTTTATCTAATCTAGACAT
CATTAATTCCTAATTTTTGTTGACACTCTATCGTTGATAGAGTTATTTTACCACTCCCTATCAGTGATAG
AGAAAAGAATTCAAAAGATCTTTTAAGAAGGAGATATACATATGGCGAGTAGCGAAGACGTTATCAAAGA
GTTCATGCGTTTCAAAGTTCGTATGGAAGGTTCCGTTAACGGTCACGAGTTCGAAATCGAAGGTGAAGGT
GAAGGTCGTCCGTACGAAGGTACCCAGACCGCTAAACTGAAAGTTACCAAAGGTGGTCCGCTGCCGTTCG
CTTGGGACATCCTGTCCCCGCAGTTCCAGTACGGTTCCAAAGCTTACGTTAAACACCCGGCTGACATCCC
GGACTACCTGAAACTGTCCTTCCCGGAAGGTTTCAAATGGGAACGTGTTATGAACTTCGAAGACGGTGGT
GTTGTTACCGTTACCCAGGACTCCTCCCTGCAAGACGGTGAGTTCATCTACAAAGTTAAACTGCGTGGTA
CCAACTTCCCGTCCGACGGTCCGGTTATGCAGAAAAAAACCATGGGTTGGGAAGCTTCCACCGAACGTAT
GTACCCGGAAGACGGTGCTCTGAAAGGTGAAATCAAAATGCGTCTGAAACTGAAAGACGGTGGTCACTAC
GACGCTGAAGTTAAAACCACCTACATGGCTAAAAAACCGGTTCAGCTGCCGGGTGCTTACAAAACCGACA
TCAAACTGGACATCACCTCCCACAACGAAGACTACACCATCGTTGAACAGTACGAACGTGCTGAAGGTCG
TCACTCCACCGGTGCTTAAGGATCCAAACTCGAGTAAGGATCTCCAGGCATCAAATAAAACGAAAGGCTC
AGTCGAAAGACTGGGCCTTTCGTTTTATCTGTTGTTTGTCGGTGAACGCTCTCTACTAGAGTCACACTGG
CTCACCTTCGGGTGGGCCTTTCTGCGTTTATACCTAGGGCGTTCGGCTGCGGCGAGCGGTATCAGCTCAC
TCAAAGGCGGTAATACGGTTATCCACAGAATCAGGGGATAACGCAGGAAAGAACATGTGAGCAAAAGGCC
AGCAAAAGGCCAGGAACCGTAAAAAGGCCGCGTTGCTGGCGTTTTTCCATAGGCTCCGCCCCCCTGACGA
GCATCACAAAAATCGACGCTCAAGTCAGAGGTGGCGAAACCCGACAGGACTATAAAGATACCAGGCGTTT
CCCCCTGGAAGCTCCCTCGTGCGCTCTCCTGTTCCGACCCTGCCGCTTACCGGATACCTGTCCGCCTTTC
TCCCTTCGGGAAGCGTGGCGCTTTCTCATAGCTCACGCTGTAGGTATCTCAGTTCGGTGTAGGTCGTTCG
CTCCAAGCTGGGCTGTGTGCACGAACCCCCCGTTCAGCCCGACCGCTGCGCCTTATCCGGTAACTATCGT
CTTGAGTCCAACCCGGTAAGACACGACTTATCGCCACTGGCAGCAGCCACTGGTAACAGGATTAGCAGAG
CGAGGTATGTAGGCGGTGCTACAGAGTTCTTGAAGTGGTGGCCTAACTACGGCTACACTAGAAGGACAGT
ATTTGGTATCTGCGCTCTGCTGAAGCCAGTTACCTTCGGAAAAAGAGTTGGTAGCTCTTGATCCGGCAAA
CAAACCACCGCTGGTAGCGGTGGTTTTTTTGTTTGCAAGCAGCAGATTACGCGCAGAAAAAAAGGATCTC
AAGAAGATCCTTTGATCTTTTCTACGGGGTCTGACGCTCAGTGGAACGAAAACTCACGTTAAGGGATTTT
GGTCATGACTAGTGCTTGGATTCTCACCAATAAAAAACGCCCGGCGGCAACCGAGCGTTCTGAACAAATC
CAGATGGAGTTCTGAGGTCATTACTGGATCTATCAACAGGAGTCCAAGCGAGCTCGATATCAAATTACGC
CCCGCCCTGCCACTCATCGCAGTACTGTTGTAATTCATTAAGCATTCTGCCGACATGGAAGCCATCACAA
ACGGCATGATGAACCTGAATCGCCAGCGGCATCAGCACCTTGTCGCCTTGCGTATAATATTTGCCCATGG
TGAAAACGGGGGCGAAGAAGTTGTCCATATTGGCCACGTTTAAATCAAAACTGGTGAAACTCACCCAGGG
ATTGGCTGAGACGAAAAACATATTCTCAATAAACCCTTTAGGGAAATAGGCCAGGTTTTCACCGTAACAC
GCCACATCTTGCGAATATATGTGTAGAAACTGCCGGAAATCGTCGTGGTATTCACTCCAGAGCGATGAAA
ACGTTTCAGTTTGCTCATGGAAAACGGTGTAACAAGGGTGAACACTATCCCATATCACCAGCTCACCGTC
TTTCATTGCCATACGAAATTCCGGATGAGCATTCATCAGGCGGGCAAGAATGTGAATAAAGGCCGGATAA
AACTTGTGCTTATTTTTCTTTACGGTCTTTAAAAAGGCCGTAATATCCAGCTGAACGGTCTGGTTATAGG
TACATTGAGCAACTGACTGAAATGCCTCAAAATGTTCTTTACGATGCCATTGGGATATATCAACGGTGGT
ATATCCAGTGATTTTTTTCTCCATTTTAGCTTCCTTAGCTCCTGAAAATCTCGATAACTCAAAAAATACG
CCCGGTAGTGATCTTATTTCATTATGGTGAAAGTTGGAACCTCTTACGTGCCGATCAACGTCTCATTTTC
GCCAGATATC
Features (pLannotate 1.2.2; 9 found; start..end, strand, type, name):
      7..630     -  CDS            TetR: tetracycline repressor TetR; tetR from transposon Tn10; TetR binds to the tetracycline operator tetO to inhibit transcription. This inhibition can be relieved by adding tetracycline or doxycycline.
    649..704     +  promoter       tetR/tetA promoters: tetR; overlapping promoters for bacterial tetR and tetA
    742..1419    +  CDS            mRFP1: monomeric derivative of DsRed (Campbell et al., 2002)
   1452..1523    +  terminator     rrnB T1 terminator: transcription terminator T1 from the E. coli rrnB gene
   1539..1566    +  terminator     T7Te terminator: phage T7 early transcription terminator
   1724..2312    -  rep_origin     ori: high-copy-number ColE1/pMB1/pBR322/pUC origin of replication
   2400..2494    -  terminator     lambda t0 terminator: transcription terminator from phage lambda
   2518..3174    -  CDS            cat: CAT_ECOLX - Experimental evidence at protein level: Swiss-Prot protein existence level 1. This enzyme is an effector of chloramphenicol resistance in bacteria. From Escherichia coli. This protein is used as a marker in many commonly used cloning vectors, such as pACYC184.
   3175..3277    -  promoter       cat promoter: promoter of the E. coli cat gene encoding chloramphenicol acetyltransferase
