[The description below was written by a language model from this plasmid's Addgene catalogue record and pLannotate feature annotations shown in this document.]
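Description:
pBbE2c-RFP is a 3.3 kb bacterial expression plasmid from the BglBrick (pBb) family of modular synthetic-biology vectors, in which replication origin, promoter system and resistance marker are combined as interchangeable parts. In this member the origin is a high-copy ColE1-type ori, the expression system is Tet-based, and selection is by chloramphenicol. Resistance comes from a chloramphenicol acetyltransferase (cat) gene driven by its own promoter and followed by the phage lambda t0 terminator. The record lists propagation in a standard E. coli cloning strain.

The payload is a 678 bp synthetic RFP coding sequence, annotated as mRFP1, the monomeric derivative of DsRed. It lies downstream of the overlapping tetR/tetA promoter region from Tn10. The tetracycline repressor gene tetR is encoded divergently on the opposite strand, so the plasmid supplies its own regulator. TetR binds the tet operators and holds RFP transcription off, and adding a tetracycline-class inducer releases the repressor and turns expression on. A double terminator made of rrnB T1 and the phage T7 early terminator (T7Te) follows the reporter, insulating the rest of the plasmid from read-through.

With a fluorescent reporter in the cloning position, the construct serves as a characterised reference vector for measuring how this origin, promoter and marker combination behaves. It can also act as a starting backbone in which RFP is replaced by a gene of interest through restriction-enzyme cloning to give inducible expression in E. coli. The feature table accounts for the full depositor sequence and agrees with the catalogue fields.
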