Addgene plasmid #35323: pBbE2c-RFP
Depositing lab: Jay Keasling. Depositing organization: University of California, Berkeley. Publication: BglBrick vectors and datasheets: A synthetic biology platform for gene expression. Lee TS, Krupa RA, Zhang F, Hajimorad M, Holtz WJ, Prasad N, Lee SK, Keasling JD. J Biol Eng. 2011 Sep 20;5:12. 10.1186/1754-1611-5-12 PubMed 21933410.
Backbone
  Vector backbone: pBb
  Backbone size w/o insert (bp): 2622
  Vector type: Bacterial Expression, Synthetic Biology
Growth in bacteria
  Bacterial resistance: Chloramphenicol, 25 μg/mL
  Growth temperature: 37°C
  Growth strain: DH5alpha
  Copy number: High Copy
Gene/Insert
  Gene/Insert name: RFP (alt name: JBEI Part ID: JPUB_000089)
  Species: Synthetic
  Insert size (bp): 678
  Promoter: Tet
  Cloning method: Restriction Enzyme
  Sequencing primers: 5′ jkRFP-R (gctttggaaccgtactggaa); 3′ jkRFP-F (tggtcactacgacgctgaag)
Terms and licenses: Academic/Nonprofit Terms; Industry Terms: Not Available to Industry
Depositor comments: JBEI Part ID: JPUB_000089; Origin: colE1
How to cite: pBbE2c-RFP was a gift from Jay Keasling (Addgene plasmid # 35323 ; http://n2t.net/addgene:35323 ; RRID:Addgene_35323)
