>Addgene plasmid #35323 | pBbE2c-RFP | addgene partial sequence | sequence record 43638 | jkRFP-F 5'-tggtcactacgacgctgaag-3'
TTCAGCTGCCGGGTGCTTACAAAACCGACATCAAACTGGACATCACCTCCCACAACGAAGACTACACCAT
CGTTGAACAGTACGAACGTGCTGAAGGTCGTCACTCCACCGGTGCTTAAGGATCCAAACTCGAGTAAGGA
TCTCCAGGCATCAAATAAAACGAAAGGCTCAGTCGAAAGACTGGGCCTTTCGTTTTATCTGTTGTTTGTC
GGTGAACGCTCTCTACTAGAGTCACACTGGCTCACCTTCGGGTGGGCCTTTCTGCGTTTATACCTAGGGC
GTTCGGCTGCGGCGAGCGGTATCAGCTCACTCAAAGGCGGTAATACGGTTATCCACAGAATCAGGGGATA
ACGCAGGAAAGAACATGTGAGCAAAAGGCCAGCAAAAGGCCAGGAACCGTAAAAAGGCCGCGTTGCTGGC
GTTTTTCCATAGGCTCCGCCCCCCTGACGAGCATCACAAAAATCGACGCTCAAGTCAGAGGTGGCGAAAC
CCGACAGGACTATAAAGATACCAGGCGTTTCCCCCTGGAAGCTCCCTCGTGCGCTCTCCTGTTCCGACCC
TGCCGCTTACCGGATACCTGTCCGCCTTTCTCCCTTCGGGAAGCGTGGCGCTTTCTCATAGCTCACGCTG
TAGGTATCTCAGTTCGGTGTAGGTCGTTCGCTCCAAGCTGGGCTGTGTGCACGAACCCCCCGTTCAGCCC
GACCGCTGCGCCTTATCCGGTAACTATCGTCTTGAGTCCAACCCGGTAAGACACGACTTATCGCCACTGG
CAGCAGCCACTGGTAACAGGATTAGCAGAGCGAGGTATGTAGGCGGTGCTACAGAGTTCTTGAAGTGGTG
G
