>Addgene plasmid #35323 | pBbE2c-RFP | addgene partial sequence | sequence record 43639 | jkRFP-R 5'-gctttggaaccgtactggaa-3'
ACCTTTGGTAACTTTCAGTTTAGCGGTCTGGGTACCTTCGTACGGACGACCTTCACCTTCACCTTCGATT
TCGAACTCGTGACCGTTAACGGAACCTTCCATACGAACTTTGAAACGCATGAACTCTTTGATAACGTCTT
CGCTACTCGCCATATGTATATCTCCTTCTTAAAAGATCTTTTGAATTCTTTTCTCTATCACTGATAGGGA
GTGGTAAAATAACTCTATCAACGATAGAGTGTCAACAAAAATTAGGAATTAATGATGTCTAGATTAGATA
AAAGTAAAGTGATTAACAGCGCATTAGAGCTGCTTAATGAGGTCGGAATCGAAGGTTTAACAACCCGTAA
ACTCGCCCAGAAGCTAGGTGTAGAGCAGCCTACATTGTATTGGCATGTAAAAAATAAGCGGGCTTTGCTC
GACGCCTTAGCCATTGAGATGTTAGATAGGCACCATACTCACTTTTGCCCTTTAGAAGGGGAAAGCTGGC
AAGATTTTTTACGTAATAACGCTAAAAGTTTTAGATGTGCTTTACTAAGTCATCGCGATGGAGCAAAAGT
ACATTTAGGTACACGGCCTACAGAAAAACAGTATGAAACTCTCGAAAATCAATTAGCCTTTTTATGCCAA
CAAGGTTTTTCACTAGAGAATGCATTATATGCACTCAGCGCTGTGGGGCATTTTACTTTAGGTTGCGTAT
TGGAAGATCAAGAGCATCAAGTCGCTAAAGAAGAAAGGGAAACACCTACTACTGATAGTATGCCGCCATT
ATTACGACAAGCTATCGAATTATTTGATCA
